>Addgene plasmid #165857 | pVD2 | addgene full sequence | sequence record 335645 | Addgene NGS Result
TGAGTGAGCTAACTCACATTAATTGCGTTGCGCTCACTGCCCGCTTTCCAGTCGGGAAACCTGTCGTGCC
AGCTGCATTAATGAATCGGCCAACGCGCGGGGAGAGGCGGTTTGCGTATTGGGCGCTCTTCCGCTTCCTC
GCTCACTGACTCGCTGCGCTCGGTCGTTCGGCTGCGGCGAGCGGTATCAGCTCACTCAAAGGCGGTAATA
CGGTTATCCACAGAATCAGGGGATAACGCAGGAAAGAACATGTGAGCAAAAGGCCAGCAAAAGGCCAGGA
ACCGTAAAAAGGCCGCGTTGCTGGCGTTTTTCCATAGGCTCCGCCCCCCTGACGAGCATCACAAAAATCG
ACGCTCAAGTCAGAGGTGGCGAAACCCGACAGGACTATAAAGATACCAGGCGTTTCCCCCTGGAAGCTCC
CTCGTGCGCTCTCCTGTTCCGACCCTGCCGCTTACCGGATACCTGTCCGCCTTTCTCCCTTCGGGAAGCG
TGGCGCTTTCTCATAGCTCACGCTGTAGGTATCTCAGTTCGGTGTAGGTCGTTCGCTCCAAGCTGGGCTG
TGTGCACGAACCCCCCGTTCAGCCCGACCGCTGCGCCTTATCCGGTAACTATCGTCTTGAGTCCAACCCG
GTAAGACACGACTTATCGCCACTGGCAGCAGCCACTGGTAACAGGATTAGCAGAGCGAGGTATGTAGGCG
GTGCTACAGAGTTCTTGAAGTGGTGGCCTAACTACGGCTACACTAGAAGAACAGTATTTGGTATCTGCGC
TCTGCTGAAGCCAGTTACCTTCGGAAAAAGAGTTGGTAGCTCTTGATCCGGCAAACAAACCACCGCTGGT
AGCGGTGGTTTTTTTGTTTGCAAGCAGCAGATTACGCGCAGAAAAAAAGGATCTCAAGAAGATCCTTTGA
TCTTTTCTACGGGGTCTGACGCTCAGTGGAACGAAAACTCACGTTAAGGGATTTTGGTCATGAGATTATC
AAAAAGGATCTTCACCTAGATCCTTTTAAATTAAAAATGAAGTTTTAAATCAATCTAAAGTATATATGAG
TAAACTTGGTCTGACAGTTACCAATGCTTAATCAGTGAGGCACCTATCTCAGCGATCTGTCTATTTCGTT
CATCCATAGTTGCCTGACTCCCCGTCGTGTAGATAACTACGATACGGGAGGGCTTACCATCTGGCCCCAG
TGCTGCAATGATACCGCGAGACCCACGCTCACCGGCTCCAGATTTATCAGCAATAAACCAGCCAGCCGGA
AGGGCCGAGCGCAGAAGTGGTCCTGCAACTTTATCCGCCTCCATCCAGTCTATTAATTGTTGCCGGGAAG
CTAGAGTAAGTAGTTCGCCAGTTAATAGTTTGCGCAACGTTGTTGCCATTGCTACAGGCATCGTGGTGTC
ACGCTCGTCGTTTGGTATGGCTTCATTCAGCTCCGGTTCCCAACGATCAAGGCGAGTTACATGATCCCCC
ATGTTGTGCAAAAAAGCGGTTAGCTCCTTCGGTCCTCCGATCGTTGTCAGAAGTAAGTTGGCCGCAGTGT
TATCACTCATGGTTATGGCAGCACTGCATAATTCTCTTACTGTCATGCCATCCGTAAGATGCTTTTCTGT
GACTGGTGAGTACTCAACCAAGTCATTCTGAGAATAGTGTATGCGGCGACCGAGTTGCTCTTGCCCGGCG
TCAATACGGGATAATACCGCGCCACATAGCAGAACTTTAAAAGTGCTCATCATTGGAAAACGTTCTTCGG
GGCGAAAACTCTCAAGGATCTTACCGCTGTTGAGATCCAGTTCGATGTAACCCACTCGTGCACCCAACTG
ATCTTCAGCATCTTTTACTTTCACCAGCGTTTCTGGGTGAGCAAAAACAGGAAGGCAAAATGCCGCAAAA
AAGGGAATAAGGGCGACACGGAAATGTTGAATACTCATACTCTTCCTTTTTCAATATTATTGAAGCATTT
ATCAGGGTTATTGTCTCATGAGCGGATACATATTTGAATGTATTTAGAAAAATAAACAAATAGGGGTTCC
GCGCACATTTCCCCGAAAAGTGCCACCTGATGCGGTGTGAAATACCGCACAGATGCGTAAGGAGAAAATA
CCGCATCAGGAAATTGTAAGCGTTAATATTTTGTTAAAATTCGCGTTAAATTTTTGTTAAATCAGCTCAT
TTTTTAACCAATAGGCCGAAATCGGCAAAATCCCTTATAAATCAAAAGAATAGACCGAGATAGGGT
[37 nt withheld, positions 2237-2273]
AAAGAACGTGGACTCCAACGTCAAAGG
[49 nt withheld, positions 2301-2349]
T
[91 nt withheld, positions 2351-2441]
G
[124 nt withheld, positions 2443-2566]
CCATTCGCCATTCAGGCTGCGCAACTGTTGGGAAGGGCGATCGGTGCGGGCCTCTTCGCTATTACGCCAG
CTGGCGAAAGGGGGATGTGCTGCAAGGCGATTAAGTTGGGTAACGCCAGGGTTTTCCCAGTCACGACGTT
GTAAAACGACGGCCAGTGAATTGTAATACGACTCACTATAGGGCGAATTGGGCCCGACGTCGCATGCTCC
CGGCCGCCATGGCGGCCGCGGGAATTCGATTGGGAAGACTCTGAGACCCACAGCTTGTCTGTAAGCGGAT
GCCGGGAGCAGACAAGCCCGTCAGGGCGCGTCAGCGGGTGTTGGCGGGTGTCGGGGCTGGCTTAACTATG
CGGCATCAGAGCAGATTGTACTGAGAGTGCACCATATGCGGTGTGAAATACCGCACAGATGCGTAAGGAG
AAAATACCGCATCAGGCGCCATTCGCCATTCAGGCTGCGCAACTGTTGGGAAGGGCGATCGGCGCAGGCC
TCTTCGCTATTACGCCAGCTGGCGAAAGGGGGATGTGCTGCAAGGCGATTAAGTTGGGTAACGCCAGGGT
TTTCCCAGTCACGACGTTGTAAAACGACGGCCAGTGAATTCGAGCTCGGTACCCGGGGATCCTCTAGAGT
CGACCTGCAGGCATGCAAGCTTGGCGTAATCATGGTCATAGCTGTTTCCTGTGTGAAATTGTTATCCGCT
CACAATTCCACACAACATACGAGCCGGAAGCATATAGTGTAAAGCCTGGGGTGCCTAATGAGTGAGCTAA
CTCACATTAATTGCGTTGCGCTCACTGCCCGCTTTCCAGTCGGGAAACCTGTCGTGCCAGCTGGGTCTCA
GAGTCTTCCCAATCACTAGTGAATTCGCGGCCGCCTGCAGGTCGACCATATGGGAGAGCTCCCAACGCGT
TGGATGCATAGCTTGAGTATTCTATAGTGTCACCTAAATAGCTTGGCGTAATCATGGTCATAGCTGTTTC
CTGTGTGAAATTGTTATCCGCTCACAATTCCACACAACATACGAGCCGGAAGCATAAAGTGTAAAGCCTG
GGGTGCCTAA
Features (pLannotate 1.2.2; 20 found; start..end, strand, type, name):
     34..126     -  CDS            lacI (fragment): lac repressor; lacI; The lac repressor binds to the lac operator to inhibit transcription in E. coli. This inhibition can be relieved by adding lactose or isopropyl-β-D-thiogalactopyranoside (IPTG).
    309..897     -  rep_origin     ori: high-copy-number ColE1/pMB1/pBR322/pUC origin of replication
   1068..1928    -  CDS            AmpR: β-lactamase; bla; confers resistance to ampicillin, carbenicillin, and related antibiotics
   1929..2033    -  promoter       AmpR promoter: bla
   2060..2110    +  misc_feature   bom (fragment): basis of mobility region from pBR322
   2138..2566    -  rep_origin     f1 ori (sequence partly withheld): f1 bacteriophage origin of replication; arrow indicates direction of (+) strand synthesis
   2570..2727    -  CDS            lacZα (fragment): LacZα fragment of β-galactosidase; lacZ fragment
   2730..2748    +  promoter       T7 promoter: promoter for bacteriophage T7 RNA polymerase
   2903..3002    +  misc_feature   bom (fragment): basis of mobility region from pBR322
   3008..3165    -  CDS            lacZα (fragment): LacZα fragment of β-galactosidase; lacZ fragment
   3162..3218    +  misc_feature   MCS: pUC18/19 multiple cloning site
   3255..3271    -  protein_bind   lac operator: The lac repressor binds to the lac operator to inhibit transcription in E. coli. This inhibition can be relieved by adding lactose or isopropyl-β-D-thiogalactopyranoside (IPTG). lac repressor encoded by lacI
   3279..3309    -  promoter       lac promoter: promoter for the E. coli lac operon
   3324..3345    -  protein_bind   CAP binding site: CAP binding activates transcription in the presence of cAMP. E. coli catabolite activator protein
   3358..3399    -  CDS            lacI (fragment): lac repressor; lacI; The lac repressor binds to the lac operator to inhibit transcription in E. coli. This inhibition can be relieved by adding lactose or isopropyl-β-D-thiogalactopyranoside (IPTG).
   3423..3485    -  CDS            VESPI_VESMG (fragment): Experimental evidence at protein level: Swiss-Prot protein existence level 1. Shows contractile activity on isolated ileum smooth muscle. From Vespa magnifica (Hornet).
   3497..3515    -  promoter       SP6 promoter: promoter for bacteriophage SP6 RNA polymerase
   3557..3573    -  protein_bind   lac operator: The lac repressor binds to the lac operator to inhibit transcription in E. coli. This inhibition can be relieved by adding lactose or isopropyl-β-D-thiogalactopyranoside (IPTG). lac repressor encoded by lacI
   3581..3611    -  promoter       lac promoter: promoter for the E. coli lac operon
   3626..21      -  protein_bind   CAP binding site (across the origin): CAP binding activates transcription in the presence of cAMP. E. coli catabolite activator protein
