[The description below was written by a language model from this plasmid's Addgene catalogue record and pLannotate feature annotations shown in this document.]
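Description:
pVD2 is an empty-backbone "universal Vector Domesticator" (version 2) for the GoldenBraid 2.0 (GB2.0) modular cloning system. It is a synthetic-biology entry plasmid used to domesticate new vector backbone parts, that is, to bring them into the standardized GB2.0 format so they can be used in later assemblies. It is maintained in E. coli as a high-copy plasmid through a ColE1/pUC-type origin and is selected with ampicillin via the β-lactamase (AmpR) gene and its native promoter. An f1 phage origin is also present, a common carry-over from phagemid-type cloning vectors. The catalogue gives the parent backbone, pVD2_purple, as 3,037 bp, while the sequenced record is 3,626 nt. The record does not explain this difference.

No gene insert is carried. The functional payload is a lacZα screening cassette, consisting of a CAP binding site, lac promoter and lac operator driving a LacZα fragment with a pUC18/19-type multiple cloning site. This matches the stated blue-white screening: replacing the cassette with an incoming part abolishes α-complementation, so recombinant colonies appear white. The annotation shows two sets of lac regulatory elements and two lacZα fragments. This arrangement suggests a lacZα cassette placed inside a host vector that already had a lacZα region flanked by T7 and SP6 promoters. The short lacI and bom fragments are remnants of the parental vectors, and the hornet peptide hit is most likely a spurious annotation match. The type IIS restriction sites that GoldenBraid assembly relies on are not annotated in the feature table. The plasmid was deposited alongside work on drug-based selection and counterselection genetics in Drosophila.
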