Addgene plasmid #165857: pVD2
Purpose: (Empty Backbone) universal Vector Domesticator vector v2 used in the integration (domestication) of new vector backbone parts in the GB2.0 cloning system. Uses blue-white screening method
Depositing lab: Koen Venken. Depositing organization: Baylor College of Medicine. Publication: Multiplexed drug-based selection and counterselection genetic manipulations in Drosophila. Matinyan N, Karkhanis MS, Gonzalez Y, Jain A, Saltzman A, Malovannaya A, Sarrion-Perdigones A, Dierick HA, Venken KJT. Cell Rep. 2021 Sep 14;36(11):109700. doi: 10.1016/j.celrep.2021.109700. PubMed 34525356.
Backbone
  Vector backbone: pVD2_purple
  Backbone size (bp): 3037
  Vector type: Synthetic Biology
Growth in bacteria
  Bacterial resistance: Ampicillin, 100 μg/mL
  Growth temperature: 37°C
  Growth strain: DH10B
  Copy number: High Copy
Gene/Insert
  Gene/Insert name: None
Terms and licenses: Academic/Nonprofit Terms; Industry Terms: Not Available to Industry
Depositor comments: Domestication
How to cite: pVD2 was a gift from Koen Venken (Addgene plasmid # 165857 ; http://n2t.net/addgene:165857 ; RRID:Addgene_165857)
